>Addgene plasmid #158990 | pAAV-pCMV-dSaCas9-VP64-pU6-sgRNA | addgene full sequence | sequence record 309833 | Addgene NGS Result
CCTGCAGGCAGCTGCGCGCTCGCTCGCTCACTGAGGCCGCCCGGGCGTCGGGCGACCTTTGGTCGCCCGG
CCTCAGTGAGCGAGCGAGCGCGCAGAGAGGGAGTGGCCAACTCCATCACTAGGGGTTCCTGCGGCCTCTA
GATCCGCGTTACATAACTTACGGTAAATGGCCCGCCTGGCTGACCGCCCAACGACCCCCGCCCATTGACG
TCAATAATGACGTATGTTCCCATAGTAACGCCAATAGGGACTTTCCATTGACGTCAATGGGTGGAGTATT
TACGGTAAACTGCCCACTTGGCAGTACATCAAGTGTATCATATGCCAAGTACGCCCCCTATTGACGTCAA
TGACGGTAAATGGCCCGCCTGGCATTATGCCCAGTACATGACCTTATGGGACTTTCCTACTTGGCAGTAC
ATCTACGTATTAGTCATCGCTATTACCATGGTGATGCGGTTTTGGCAGTACATCAATGGGCGTGGATAGC
GGTTTGACTCACGGGGATTTCCAAGTCTCCACCCCATTGACGTCAATGGGAGTTTGTTTTGGCACCAAAA
TCAACGGGACTTTCCAAAATGTCGTAACAACTCCGCCCCATTGACGCAAATGGGCGGTAGGCGTGTACGG
TGGGAGGTCTATATAAGCAGAGCTACCGGTGCCACCATGGCCCCAAAGAAGAAGCGGAAGGTCGGTATCC
ACGGAGTCCCAGCAGCCAAGCGGAACTACATCCTGGGCCTGGCCATCGGCATCACCAGCGTGGGCTACGG
CATCATCGACTACGAGACACGGGACGTGATCGATGCCGGCGTGCGGCTGTTCAAAGAGGCCAACGTGGAA
AACAACGAGGGCAGGCGGAGCAAGAGAGGCGCCAGAAGGCTGAAGCGGCGGAGGCGGCATAGAATCCAGA
GAGTGAAGAAGCTGCTGTTCGACTACAACCTGCTGACCGACCACAGCGAGCTGAGCGGCATCAACCCCTA
CGAGGCCAGAGTGAAGGGCCTGAGCCAGAAGCTGAGCGAGGAAGAGTTCTCTGCCGCCCTGCTGCACCTG
GCCAAGAGAAGAGGCGTGCACAACGTGAACGAGGTGGAAGAGGACACCGGCAACGAGCTGTCCACCAAAG
AGCAGATCAGCCGGAACAGCAAGGCCCTGGAAGAGAAATACGTGGCCGAACTGCAGCTGGAACGGCTGAA
GAAAGACGGCGAAGTGCGGGGCAGCATCAACAGATTCAAGACCAGCGACTACGTGAAAGAAGCCAAACAG
CTGCTGAAGGTGCAGAAGGCCTACCACCAGCTGGACCAGAGCTTCATCGACACCTACATCGACCTGCTGG
AAACCCGGCGGACCTACTATGAGGGACCTGGCGAGGGCAGCCCCTTCGGCTGGAAGGACATCAAAGAATG
GTACGAGATGCTGATGGGCCACTGCACCTACTTCCCCGAGGAACTGCGGAGCGTGAAGTACGCCTACAAC
GCCGACCTGTACAACGCCCTGAACGACCTGAACAATCTCGTGATCACCAGGGACGAGAACGAGAAGCTGG
AATATTACGAGAAGTTCCAGATCATCGAGAACGTGTTCAAGCAGAAGAAGAAGCCCACCCTGAAGCAGAT
CGCCAAAGAAATCCTCGTGAACGAAGAGGATATTAAGGGCTACAGAGTGACCAGCACCGGCAAGCCCGAG
TTCACCAACCTGAAGGTGTACCACGACATCAAGGACATTACCGCCCGGAAAGAGATTATTGAGAACGCCG
AGCTGCTGGATCAGATTGCCAAGATCCTGACCATCTACCAGAGCAGCGAGGACATCCAGGAAGAACTGAC
CAATCTGAACTCCGAGCTGACCCAGGAAGAGATCGAGCAGATCTCTAATCTGAAGGGCTATACCGGCACC
CACAACCTGAGCCTGAAGGCCATCAACCTGATCCTGGACGAGCTGTGGCACACCAACGACAACCAGATCG
CTATCTTCAACCGGCTGAAGCTGGTGCCCAAGAAGGTGGACCTGTCCCAGCAGAAAGAGATCCCCACCAC
CCTGGTGGACGACTTCATCCTGAGCCCCGTCGTGAAGAGAAGCTTCATCCAGAGCATCAAAGTGATCAAC
GCCATCATCAAGAAGTACGGCCTGCCCAACGACATCATTATCGAGCTGGCCCGCGAGAAGAACTCCAAGG
ACGCCCAGAAAATGATCAACGAGATGCAGAAGCGGAACCGGCAGACCAACGAGCGGATCGAGGAAATCAT
CCGGACCACCGGCAAAGAGAACGCCAAGTACCTGATCGAGAAGATCAAGCTGCACGACATGCAGGAAGGC
AAGTGCCTGTACAGCCTGGAAGCCATCCCTCTGGAAGATCTGCTGAACAACCCCTTCAACTATGAGGTGG
ACCACATCATCCCCAGAAGCGTGTCCTTCGACAACAGCTTCAACAACAAGGTGCTCGTGAAGCAGGAAGA
AGCCAGCAAGAAGGGCAACCGGACCCCATTCCAGTACCTGAGCAGCAGCGACAGCAAGATCAGCTACGAA
ACCTTCAAGAAGCACATCCTGAATCTGGCCAAGGGCAAGGGCAGAATCAGCAAGACCAAGAAAGAGTATC
TGCTGGAAGAACGGGACATCAACAGGTTCTCCGTGCAGAAAGACTTCATCAACCGGAACCTGGTGGATAC
CAGATACGCCACCAGAGGCCTGATGAACCTGCTGCGGAGCTACTTCAGAGTGAACAACCTGGACGTGAAA
GTGAAGTCCATCAATGGCGGCTTCACCAGCTTTCTGCGGCGGAAGTGGAAGTTTAAGAAAGAGCGGAACA
AGGGGTACAAGCACCACGCCGAGGACGCCCTGATCATTGCCAACGCCGATTTCATCTTCAAAGAGTGGAA
GAAACTGGACAAGGCCAAAAAAGTGATGGAAAACCAGATGTTCGAGGAAAAGCAGGCCGAGAGCATGCCC
GAGATCGAAACCGAGCAGGAGTACAAAGAGATCTTCATCACCCCCCACCAGATCAAGCACATTAAGGACT
TCAAGGACTACAAGTACAGCCACCGGGTGGACAAGAAGCCTAATAGAGAGCTGATTAACGACACCCTGTA
CTCCACCCGGAAGGACGACAAGGGCAACACCCTGATCGTGAACAATCTGAACGGCCTGTACGACAAGGAC
AATGACAAGCTGAAAAAGCTGATCAACAAGAGCCCCGAAAAGCTGCTGATGTACCACCACGACCCCCAGA
CCTACCAGAAACTGAAGCTGATTATGGAACAGTACGGCGACGAGAAGAATCCCCTGTACAAGTACTACGA
GGAAACCGGGAACTACCTGACCAAGTACTCCAAAAAGGACAACGGCCCCGTGATCAAGAAGATTAAGTAT
TACGGCAACAAACTGAACGCCCATCTGGACATCACCGACGACTACCCCAACAGCAGAAACAAGGTCGTGA
AGCTGTCCCTGAAGCCCTACAGATTCGACGTGTACCTGGACAATGGCGTGTACAAGTTCGTGACCGTGAA
GAATCTGGATGTGATCAAAAAAGAAAACTACTACGAAGTGAATAGCAAGTGCTATGAGGAAGCTAAGAAG
CTGAAGAAGATCAGCAACCAGGCCGAGTTTATCGCCTCCTTCTACAACAACGATCTGATCAAGATCAACG
GCGAGCTGTATAGAGTGATCGGCGTGAACAACGACCTGCTGAACCGGATCGAAGTGAACATGATCGACAT
CACCTACCGCGAGTACCTGGAAAACATGAACGACAAGAGGCCCCCCAGGATCATTAAGACAATCGCCTCC
AAGACCCAGAGCATTAAGAAGTACAGCACAGACATTCTGGGCAACCTGTATGAAGTGAAATCTAAGAAGC
ACCCTCAGATCATCAAAAAGGGCAAAAGGCCGGCGGCCACGAAAAAGGCCGGCCAGGCAAAAAAGAAAAA
GGGATCCGGACGGGCTGACGCATTGGACGATTTTGATCTGGATATGCTGGGAAGTGACGCCCTCGATGAT
TTTGACCTTGACATGCTTGGTTCGGATGCCCTTGATGACTTTGACCTCGACATGCTCGGCAGTGACGCCC
TTGATGATTTCGACCTGGACATGCTGATTAACTAAGAATTCAATAAAAGATCTTTATTTTCATTAGATCT
GTGTGTTGGTTTTTTGTGTGGTACCGAGGGCCTATTTCCCATGATTCCTTCATATTTGCATATACGATAC
AAGGCTGTTAGAGAGATAATTGGAATTAATTTGACTGTAAACACAAAGATATTAGTACAAAATACGTGAC
GTAGAAAGTAATAATTTCTTGGGTAGTTTGCAGTTTTAAAATTATGTTTTAAAATGGACTATCATATGCT
TACCGTAACTTGAAAGTATTTCGATTTCTTGGCTTTATATATCTTGTGGAAAGGACGAAACACCGGAGAC
CACGGCAGGTCTCAGTTTTAGTACTCTGGAAACAGAATCTACTAAAACAAGGCAAAATGCCGTGTTTATC
TCGTCAACTTGTTGGCGAGATTTTTGCGGCCGCAGGAACCCCTAGTGATGGAGTTGGCCACTCCCTCTCT
GCGCGCTCGCTCGCTCACTGAGGCCGGGCGACCAAAGGTCGCCCGACGCCCGGGCTTTGCCCGGGCGGCC
TCAGTGAGCGAGCGAGCGCGCAGCTGCCTGCAGGGGCGCCTGATGCGGTATTTTCTCCTTACGCATCTGT
GCGGTATTTCACACCGCATA
[95 nt withheld, positions 4711-4805]
T
[46 nt withheld, positions 4807-4852]
C
[141 nt withheld, positions 4854-4994]
CCTTTGACGTTGGAGTCCACGTTCTTT
[37 nt withheld, positions 5022-5058]
ACTCTATCTCGGGCTATTCTTTTGATTTATAAGGGATTTTGCCGATTTCGGTCTATTGGTTAAAAAATGA
GCTGATTTAACAAAAATTTAACGCGAATTTTAACAAAATATTAACGTTTACAATTTTATGGTGCACTCTC
AGTACAATCTGCTCTGATGCCGCATAGTTAAGCCAGCCCCGACACCCGCCAACACCCGCTGACGCGCCCT
GACGGGCTTGTCTGCTCCCGGCATCCGCTTACAGACAAGCTGTGACCGTCTCCGGGAGCTGCATGTGTCA
GAGGTTTTCACCGTCATCACCGAAACGCGCGAGACGAAAGGGCCTCGTGATACGCCTATTTTTATAGGTT
AATGTCATGATAATAATGGTTTCTTAGACGTCAGGTGGCACTTTTCGGGGAAATGTGCGCGGAACCCCTA
TTTGTTTATTTTTCTAAATACATTCAAATATGTATCCGCTCATGAGACAATAACCCTGATAAATGCTTCA
ATAATATTGAAAAAGGAAGAGTATGAGTATTCAACATTTCCGTGTCGCCCTTATTCCCTTTTTTGCGGCA
TTTTGCCTTCCTGTTTTTGCTCACCCAGAAACGCTGGTGAAAGTAAAAGATGCTGAAGATCAGTTGGGTG
CACGAGTGGGTTACATCGAACTGGATCTCAACAGCGGTAAGATCCTTGAGAGTTTTCGCCCCGAAGAACG
TTTTCCAATGATGAGCACTTTTAAAGTTCTGCTATGTGGCGCGGTATTATCCCGTATTGACGCCGGGCAA
GAGCAACTCGGTCGCCGCATACACTATTCTCAGAATGACTTGGTTGAGTACTCACCAGTCACAGAAAAGC
ATCTTACGGATGGCATGACAGTAAGAGAATTATGCAGTGCTGCCATAACCATGAGTGATAACACTGCGGC
CAACTTACTTCTGACAACGATCGGAGGACCGAAGGAGCTAACCGCTTTTTTGCACAACATGGGGGATCAT
GTAACTCGCCTTGATCGTTGGGAACCGGAGCTGAATGAAGCCATACCAAACGACGAGCGTGACACCACGA
TGCCTGTAGCAATGGCAACAACGTTGCGCAAACTATTAACTGGCGAACTACTTACTCTAGCTTCCCGGCA
ACAATTAATAGACTGGATGGAGGCGGATAAAGTTGCAGGACCACTTCTGCGCTCGGCCCTTCCGGCTGGC
TGGTTTATTGCTGATAAATCTGGAGCCGGTGAGCGTGGAAGCCGCGGTATCATTGCAGCACTGGGGCCAG
ATGGTAAGCCCTCCCGTATCGTAGTTATCTACACGACGGGGAGTCAGGCAACTATGGATGAACGAAATAG
ACAGATCGCTGAGATAGGTGCCTCACTGATTAAGCATTGGTAACTGTCAGACCAAGTTTACTCATATATA
CTTTAGATTGATTTAAAACTTCATTTTTAATTTAAAAGGATCTAGGTGAAGATCCTTTTTGATAATCTCA
TGACCAAAATCCCTTAACGTGAGTTTTCGTTCCACTGAGCGTCAGACCCCGTAGAAAAGATCAAAGGATC
TTCTTGAGATCCTTTTTTTCTGCGCGTAATCTGCTGCTTGCAAACAAAAAAACCACCGCTACCAGCGGTG
GTTTGTTTGCCGGATCAAGAGCTACCAACTCTTTTTCCGAAGGTAACTGGCTTCAGCAGAGCGCAGATAC
CAAATACTGTTCTTCTAGTGTAGCCGTAGTTAGGCCACCACTTCAAGAACTCTGTAGCACCGCCTACATA
CCTCGCTCTGCTAATCCTGTTACCAGTGGCTGCTGCCAGTGGCGATAAGTCGTGTCTTACCGGGTTGGAC
TCAAGACGATAGTTACCGGATAAGGCGCAGCGGTCGGGCTGAACGGGGGGTTCGTGCACACAGCCCAGCT
TGGAGCGAACGACCTACACCGAACTGAGATACCTACAGCGTGAGCTATGAGAAAGCGCCACGCTTCCCGA
AGGGAGAAAGGCGGACAGGTATCCGGTAAGCGGCAGGGTCGGAACAGGAGAGCGCACGAGGGAGCTTCCA
GGGGGAAACGCCTGGTATCTTTATAGTCCTGTCGGGTTTCGCCACCTCTGACTTGAGCGTCGATTTTTGT
GATGCTCGTCAGGGGGGCGGAGCCTATGGAAAAACGCCAGCAACGCGGCCTTTTTACGGTTCCTGGCCTT
TTGCTGGCCTTTTGCTCACATGT
Features (pLannotate 1.2.2; 18 found; start..end, strand, type, name):
     12..39      +  repeat_region  AAV2 ITR (fragment): inverted terminal repeat of adeno-associated virus serotype 2 inverted
     68..95      +  repeat_region  AAV2 ITR (fragment): inverted terminal repeat of adeno-associated virus serotype 2 inverted
    147..450     +  enhancer       CMV enhancer: human cytomegalovirus immediate early enhancer
    451..654     +  promoter       CMV promoter: human cytomegalovirus (CMV) immediate early promoter
    718..3873    +  CDS            cas9: CAS9_STAAU - Experimental evidence at protein level: Swiss-Prot protein existence level 1. CRISPR (clustered regularly interspaced short palindromic repeat) is an adaptive immune system that provides protection against mobile genetic elements (viruses, transposable elements and conjugative plasmids). CRISPR clusters contain spacers, sequences complementary to antecedent mobile elements, and target invading nucleic acids. CRISPR clusters are transcribed and processed into CRISPR RNA (crRNA). In type II CRISPR systems correct processing of pre-crRNA requires a trans- encoded small RNA (tracrRNA)
   3874..3921    +  CDS            nucleoplasmin NLS: bipartite nuclear localization signal from nucleoplasmin
   4057..4073    +  CDS            VP96 (fragment): 6 tandem repeats of the minimal activation domain of herpes simplex virus VP16 (Cheng et al., 2013)
   4102..4150    +  polyA_signal   poly(A) signal: synthetic polyadenylation signal
   4156..4396    +  promoter       U6 promoter: RNA polymerase III promoter for human U6 snRNA
   4425..4500    +  misc_RNA       Sa gRNA scaffold: guide RNA scaffold for the Staphylococcus aureus CRISPR/Cas9 system
   4514..4654    +  repeat_region  AAV2 ITR: inverted terminal repeat of adeno-associated virus serotype 2 inverted
   4659..4710    -  misc_feature   bom (fragment): basis of mobility region from pBR322
   4729..5184    +  rep_origin     f1 ori (sequence partly withheld): f1 bacteriophage origin of replication; arrow indicates direction of (+) strand synthesis
   5185..5234    -  misc_feature   bom (fragment): basis of mobility region from pBR322
   5336..5371    -  CDS            rop (fragment): Rop protein, which maintains plasmids at low copy number; rop
   5466..5570    +  promoter       AmpR promoter: bla
   5571..6431    +  CDS            AmpR: β-lactamase; bla; confers resistance to ampicillin, carbenicillin, and related antibiotics
   6602..7190    +  rep_origin     ori: high-copy-number ColE1/pMB1/pBR322/pUC origin of replication
