[The description below was written by a language model from this plasmid's Addgene catalogue record and pLannotate feature annotations shown in this document.]
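Description:
pAAV-pCMV-dSaCas9-VP64-pU6-sgRNA is an all-in-one AAV transfer plasmid of about 7.25 kb for delivering a CRISPR activator (CRISPRa) to mammalian cells. It derives from the pX601 SaCas9 backbone. In bacteria it replicates from a high-copy ColE1/pUC-type origin and is selected with ampicillin through the β-lactamase gene. An f1 phage origin is also present. The expression cassettes lie between AAV2 inverted terminal repeats, which are the cis elements needed for replication and packaging of the genome into AAV particles. The annotation detects the downstream ITR in full, but the upstream one only as short fragments. This may reflect how poorly these repeats sequence and annotate, although the record does not settle the point.

The payload consists of two transcription units. The first uses the CMV immediate-early enhancer and promoter to drive a 3.4 kb synthetic insert. This insert encodes nuclease-dead Staphylococcus aureus Cas9 followed by a nucleoplasmin bipartite nuclear localization signal and the VP64 activation domain. VP64 is built from tandem VP16 minimal activation repeats, and the annotation tool picks it up only as a partial match to a related repeat array. Relative to pX601, the bGH polyadenylation signal was replaced with a short synthetic poly(A) signal. This change, together with the compact SaCas9 ortholog, helps keep the genome within AAV packaging capacity. The second unit is a human U6 RNA polymerase III promoter followed by the SaCas9 guide RNA scaffold, and BsaI sites between them allow a target-specific spacer to be inserted.

Once a guide is cloned, dSaCas9-VP64 is recruited to a chosen promoter region and activates transcription without cutting the DNA. The associated publication applied the system to targeted transgene activation in brain tissue after systemic AAV delivery.
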