Addgene plasmid #158990: pAAV-pCMV-dSaCas9-VP64-pU6-sgRNA
Purpose: Vector G encodes pAAV-pCMV-dSaCas9-VP64-spA-pU6-sgRNA (BsaI) transgenes for AAV packaging and expression of CRISPR activator in mammalian cells
Depositing lab: Chung Tin. Depositing organization: City University of Hong Kong. Publication: Targeted Transgene Activation in the Brain Tissue by Systemic Delivery of Engineered AAV1 Expressing CRISPRa. Lau CH, Ho JW, Lo PK, Tin C. Mol Ther Nucleic Acids. 2019 Jun 7;16:637-649. doi: 10.1016/j.omtn.2019.04.015. Epub 2019 Apr 23. PubMed 31108320.
Backbone
  Vector backbone: pX601 (Addgene #61591)
  Total vector size (bp): 7250
  Modifications to backbone: replace bGHpA with spA; replaced SaCas9 with dSaCas9-VP64
  Vector type: Mammalian Expression, AAV, CRISPR
Growth in bacteria
  Bacterial resistance: Ampicillin, 100 μg/mL
  Growth temperature: 37°C
  Growth strain: NEB Stable
  Copy number: High Copy
Gene/Insert
  Gene/Insert name: dSaCas9-VP64
  Species: Synthetic
  Insert size (bp): 3446
  Promoter: pCMV
  Cloning method: Restriction Enzyme; 5′ cloning site AgeI (unknown if destroyed); 3′ cloning site EcoRI (unknown if destroyed)
  Sequencing primers: 5′ GCAGGTTGTAGTCGAACAGCAGCT; 3′ CAGCACAGACATTCTGGGCAACCT
Terms and licenses: Academic/Nonprofit Terms; Industry Terms: Not Available to Industry
How to cite: pAAV-pCMV-dSaCas9-VP64-pU6-sgRNA was a gift from Chung Tin (Addgene plasmid # 158990 ; http://n2t.net/addgene:158990 ; RRID:Addgene_158990)
